Addgene plasmid #1424: pFLAG-GATA2-Ala(388-394)
Depositing lab: Gokhan Hotamisligil. Depositing organization: Harvard School of Public Health. Publication: Interaction between GATA and the C/EBP family of transcription factors is critical in GATA-mediated suppression of adipocyte differentiation. Tong Q, Tsai J, Tan G, Dalgin G, Hotamisligil GS. Mol Cell Biol 2005 Jan;25(2):706-15. 10.1128/MCB.25.2.706-715.2005 PubMed 15632071.
Backbone
  Vector backbone: pFLAG-CMV2
  Backbone manufacturer: Sigma Aldrich
  Backbone size w/o insert (bp): 4700
  Vector type: Mammalian Expression
Growth in bacteria
  Bacterial resistance: Ampicillin, 100 μg/mL
  Growth temperature: 37°C
  Growth strain: DH5alpha
  Copy number: High Copy
Gene/Insert
  Gene/Insert name: GATA-2 (alt name: GATA2)
  Species: H. sapiens (human)
  Insert size (bp): 2200
  Mutation: alanine substitutions at amino acids 388-393; M394N
  GenBank ID: M77810
  Entrez Gene: GATA2 (a.k.a. DCML, IMD21, MONOMAC, NFE1B)
  Tag / fusion protein: FLAG (N terminal on backbone)
  Cloning method: Restriction Enzyme; 5′ cloning site EcoRV (destroyed during cloning); 3′ cloning site EcoRV (destroyed during cloning)
  Sequencing primers: 5′ CMV promoter
Terms and licenses: Academic/Nonprofit Terms; Industry Terms: Not Available to Industry
How to cite: pFLAG-GATA2-Ala(388-394) was a gift from Gokhan Hotamisligil (Addgene plasmid # 1424 ; http://n2t.net/addgene:1424 ; RRID:Addgene_1424)
