[The description below was written by a language model from this plasmid's Addgene catalogue record.]
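Description:
pFLAG-GATA2-Ala(388-394) is a mammalian expression plasmid built on the commercial pFLAG-CMV2 backbone (about 4.7 kb without insert). It is maintained in E. coli as a high-copy plasmid under ampicillin selection. The record does not list a mammalian selection marker or give a feature table, so details of the origin of replication and polyadenylation signal are not stated. The backbone name and the use of a CMV promoter sequencing primer indicate that expression in mammalian cells is driven by the cytomegalovirus immediate-early promoter.

The payload is an insert of roughly 2.2 kb encoding human GATA2 (GATA-2), a zinc-finger transcription factor. It was placed into an EcoRV site that was destroyed at both junctions during cloning. The backbone supplies an N-terminal FLAG epitope, so the protein is produced as a FLAG-GATA2 fusion that can be detected or immunoprecipitated with anti-FLAG antibodies. The coding sequence carries a clustered mutation: residues 388 to 393 are replaced with alanines, and methionine 394 is changed to asparagine. The construct name implies alanine across the whole 388-394 stretch, but the recorded mutation shows that position 394 is not an alanine.

The associated publication concerns the interaction between GATA factors and C/EBP family transcription factors, and the role of that interaction in GATA-mediated suppression of adipocyte differentiation. This suggests the construct is an alanine-scanning type mutant used alongside wild-type GATA2 in transfection experiments to map regions needed for that interaction or function. The record itself does not state the functional consequence of this particular substitution.
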