>Addgene plasmid #1424 | pFLAG-GATA2-Ala(388-394) | addgene partial sequence | sequence record 16545 | 1424 with CMV-F
GCAGAGCTCGTTTAGTGAACCGTCAGAATTGATCTACCATGGACTACAAAGACGATGACGACAAGCTTGC
GGCCGCGAATTCATCGATAGATCTGATCGAGGTGGCGCCCGAGCAGCCGCGCTGGATGGCGCACCCGGCC
GTGCTGAATGCGCAGCACCCCGACTCACACCACCCGGGCCTGGCGCACAACTACATGGAACCCGCGCAGC
TGCTGCCTCCAGACGAGGTGGACGTCTTCTTCAATCACCTCGACTCGCAGGGCAACCCCTACTATGCCAA
CCCCGCTCACGCGCGGGCGCGCGTCTCCTACAGCCCCGCGCACGCCCGCCTGACCGGAGGCCAGATGTGC
CGCCCACACTTGTTGCACAGCCCGGGTTTGCCCTGGCTGGACGGGGGCAAAGCAGCCCTCTCTGCCGCTG
CGGCCCACCACCACAACCCCTGGACCGTGAGCCCCTTCTCCAAGACGCCACTGCACCCCTCAGCTGCTGG
AGGCCCTGGAGGCCCACTCTCTGTGTACCCAGGGGCTGGGGGTGGGAGCGGGGGAGGCAGCGGGAGCTCA
GTGGCCTCCCTCACCCCTACAGCAGCCCACTCTGGCTCCCACCTTTTCGGCTTCCCACCCACGCCACCCA
AAGAAGTGTCTCCTGACCCTAGCACCACGGGGGCTGCGTCTCCAGCCTCATCTTCCGCGGGGGGTAGTGC
AGCCCGAGGAGAGGACAAGGACGGCGTCAAGTACCAGGTGTCACTGACGGAGAGCATGAAGATGGAAAGT
GGCAGTCCCCTGCGCCCAGGCCTAGCTACTATGGGCACCCAGCCTGCTACACACCACCCCATCCCCACCT
ACCCCTCCTATGTGCCGGCGGCT
