>Addgene plasmid #1424 | pFLAG-GATA2-Ala(388-394) | addgene partial sequence | sequence record 41232 | hGHpA-R
TTCCACTTGCCCCTTGCTCCATACCACCCCCCTCCACCCCATAATATTATAGAAGGACACCTAGTCAGAC
AAAATGATGCAACTTAATTTTATTAGGACAAGGCTGGTGGGCACTGGAGTGGCAACTTCCAGGGCCAGGA
GAGGCACTGGGGAGGGGTCACAGGGATGCCACCCGGGATCCTCTAGAGTCGACGGTATCGATAAGCTTGA
TGCTGGTAAGGGTTTGGTCCACCCATCCCGGGAGTGCCCGGTCCTCGACGTCCATCTGTTCCCTAGCCCA
TGGCGGTCACCATGCTGGACGGGTGGGGGTGGCCGAAGGAGAGGCTGGAGGAGGGGTGGATGGGCGTCGG
AGTGGGCAGGATGTGTCCGGAGTGGCTGAAGGGCGGGAGGTGGCCCACAGGTGCCATGTGTCCAGCCAGG
GCAGCTGCACTGAAGGGGGATGACTTCTCCTGCATGCACTTTGACAGCTCCTCGAAGCACTCCGCCCCTT
TCTTGCTCTTCTTGGACTTGTTGGAGTTTGCTGCAGCAGCTGCTGCGATCCCTTCCTTCTTCATGGTCAG
TGGCCTATTAACATTGTGCAGCTTGTAGTAGAGGCCACAGGCGTTGCAGACAGGGTCCCCGTTGGCGTTT
CGGCGCCATAAGGTGGTGGTTGTCG
